>Addgene plasmid #215391 | pB-T-PAF-Clu DD2 | addgene full sequence | sequence record 431789 | Addgene NGS Result
AAATTGTAAGCGTTAATATTTTGTTAAAATTCGCGTTAAATTTTTGTTAAATCAGCTCATTTTTTAACCA
ATAGGCCGAAATCGGCAAAATCCCTTATAAATCAAAAGAATAGACCGAGATAGGGT
[37 nt withheld, positions 127-163]
AAAGAACGTGGACTCCAACGTCAAAGG
[49 nt withheld, positions 191-239]
T
[91 nt withheld, positions 241-331]
G
[124 nt withheld, positions 333-456]
CCCATTCGCCATTCAGGCTGCGCAACTGTTGGGAAGGGCGATCGGTGCGGGCCTCTTCGCTATTACGCCA
GCTGGCGAAAGGGGGATGTGCTGCAAGGCGATTAAGTTGGGTAACGCCAGGGTTTTCCCAGTCACGACGT
TGTAAAACGACGGCCAGTGAATTGTAATACGACTCACTATAGGGCGAATTGGAGCTCGGTATTCACGACA
GCAGGCTGAATAATAAAAAAATTAGAAACTATTATTTAACCCTAGAAAGATAATCATATTGTGACGTACG
TTAAAGATAATCATGCGTAAAATTGACGCATGTGTTTTATCGGTCTGTATATCGAGGTTTATTTATTAAT
TTGAATAGATATTAAGTTTTATTATATTTACACTTACATACTAATAATAAATTCAACAAACAATTTATTT
ATGTTTATTTATTTATTAAAAAAAAACAAAAACTCAAAATTTCTTCTATAAAGTAACAAAACTTTTAAAC
ATTCTCTCTTTTACAAAAATAAACTTATTTTGTACTTTAAAAACAGTCATGTTGTATTATAAAATAAGTA
ATTAGCTTAACCTATACATAATAGAAACAAATTATACTTATTAGTCAGTCAGAAACAACTTTGGCACATA
TCAATATTATGCTCTCGTTAATTAACTCGAGGGATCCAAGCTGGCCGCACGTCTCCCTATCAGTGATAGA
GAAGTCGACACGTCTCGAGCTCCCTATCAGTGATAGAGAAGGTACGTCTAGAACGTCTCCCTATCAGTGA
TAGAGAAGTCGACACGTCTCGAGCTCCCTATCAGTGATAGAGAAGGTACGTCTAGAACGTCTCCCTATCA
GTGATAGAGAAGTCGACACGTCTCGAGCTCCCTATCAGTGATAGAGAAGGTACGTCTAGAACGTCTCCCT
ATCAGTGATAGAGAAGTCGACACGTCTCGAGCTCCCTATCAGTGATAGAGAAGGTACCCCCTATATAAGC
AGAGCTCGTTTAGTGAACCGTCAGATCGCCTGGAGACGCCATCCACGCTGTTTTGACCTCCATAGAAGAC
ACCGGGACCGATCCAGCCTCCGCGGTGGCGGCCATCACAAGTTTGTACAGCTAGCCACCATGATGAAGAC
TCTGCTGCTGTTTGTGGGGCTGCTGCTGACCTGGGAGAGTGGGCAGGTCCTGGGGGACCAGACGGTCTCA
GACAATGAGCTCCAGGAAATGTCCAATCAGGGAAGTAAGTACGTCAATAAGGAAATTCAAAATGCTGTCA
ACGGGGTGAAACAGATAAAGACTCTCATAGAAAAAACAAACGAAGAGCGCAAGACACTGCTCAGCAACCT
AGAAGAAGCCAAGAAGAAGAAAGAGGATGCCCTAAATGAGACCAGGGAATCAGAGACAAAGCTGAAGGAG
CTCCCAGGAGTGTGCAATGAGACCATGATGGCCCTCTGGGAAGAGTGTAAGCCCTGCCTGAAACAGACCT
GCATGAAGTTCTTCGCACGCGTCTGCAGAAGTGAGTCAGGCAAGGTTGGCGAGGCGCTTGAGTCGTTCCT
GAACCAGAGCTCGCCCTTCTACTTCTGGATGAATGGTGACCGCATCGACTCCCTGCTGGAGAACGACCGG
CAGCAGACGCACATGCTGGATGTCATGCAGGACCACTTCAGCCGCGCGTCCAGCATCATAGACGAGCTCT
TCCAGGACAGGTTCTTCACCCGGGAGCCCCAGGATACCTACCACTACCTGCCCTTCAGCCTGCCCCACCG
GAGGCCTCACTTCTTCTTTCCCAAGTCCCGCATCGTCCGCAGCTTGATGCCCTTCTCTCCGTACGAGCCC
CTGAACTTCCACGCCATGTTCCAGCCCTTCCTTGAGATGATACACGAGGCTCAGCAGGCCATGGACATCC
ACTTCCATAGCCCGGCCTTCCAGCACCCGCCAACAGAATTCATACGAGAAGGCGACGATGACCGGACTGT
GTGCCGGGAGATCCGCCACAACTCCACGGGCTGCCTGCGGATGAAGGACCAGTGTGACAAGTGCCGGGAG
ATCTTGTCTGTGGACTGTTCCACCAACAACCCCTCCCAGGCTAAGCTGCGGCGGGAGCTCGACGAATCCC
TCCAGGTCGCTGAGAGGTTGACCAGGAAATACAACGAGCTGCTAAAGTCCTACCAGTGGAAGATGCTCAA
CACCTCCTCCTTGCTGGAGCAGCTGAACGAGCAGTTTAACTGGGTGTCCCGGCTGGCAAACCTCACGCAA
GGCGAAGACCAGTACTATCTGCGGGTCACCACGGTGGCTTCCCACACTTCTGACTCGGACGTTCCTTCCG
GTGTCACTGAGGTGGTCGTGAAGCTCTTTGACTCTGATCCCATCACTGTGACGGTCCCTGTAGAAGTCTC
CAGGAAGAACCCTAAATTTATGGAGACCGTGGCGGAGAAAGCGCTGCAGGAATACCGCAAAAAGCACCGG
GAGGAGTGAGCGGCCGCATAGATAACTGATCCAGTGTGCTGGGCTACGATGCATGGGCCCCCTAGGTCGA
GTCTAGAGGGCCCGTTTAAACCCGCTGATCAGCCTCGACTGTGCCTTCTAGTTGCCAGCCATCTGTTGTT
TGCCCCTCCCCCGTGCCTTCCTTGACCCTGGAAGGTGCCACTCCCACTGTCCTTTCCTAATAAAATGAGG
AAATTGCATCGCATTGTCTGAGTAGGTGTCATTCTATTCTGGGGGGTGGGGTGGGGCAGGACAGCAAGGG
GGAGGATTGGGAAGACAATAGCAGGCATGCTGGGGATGCGGTGGGCTCTATGGCTTCTGAGGCGGAAAGA
ACCAGCTGGGGCTCTAGGGGGTATCCCC
[124 nt withheld, positions 3285-3408]
C
[91 nt withheld, positions 3410-3500]
AGGGTGATGGTTCACGTACCTAGAAGTTCCTATTCCGAAGTTCCTATTCTCTAGAAAGTATAGGAACTTC
CTTGGCCAAAAAGACCGGTACCAGGCAGGCAGAAGTATGCAAAGCATGCATCTCAATTAGTCAGCAACCA
TAGTCCCGCCCCTAACTCCGCCCATCCCGCCCCTAACTCCGCCCAGTTCCGCCCATTCTCCGCCCCATGG
CTGACTAATTTTTTTTATTTATGCAGAGGCCGAGGCCGCCTCGGCCTCTGAGCTATTCCAGAAGTAGTGA
GGAGGCTTTTTTGGAGGCTACCATGGGTACCGAGTACAAGCCCACGGTGCGCCTCGCCACCCGCGACGAC
GTCCCCCGGGCCGTACGCACCCTCGCCGCCGCGTTCGCCGACTACCCCGCCACGCGCCACACCGTCGACC
CGGACCGCCACATCGAGCGGGTCACCGAGCTGCAAGAACTCTTCCTCACGCGCGTCGGGCTCGACATCGG
CAAGGTGTGGGTCGCGGACGACGGCGCCGCGGTGGCGGTCTGGACCACGCCGGAGAGCGTCGAAGCGGGG
GCGGTGTTCGCCGAGATCGGCCCGCGCATGGCCGAGTTGAGCGGTTCCCGGCTGGCCGCGCAGCAACAGA
TGGAAGGCCTCCTGGCGCCGCACCGGCCCAAGGAGCCCGCGTGGTTCCTGGCCACCGTCGGCGTCTCGCC
CGACCACCAGGGCAAGGGTCTGGGCAGCGCCGTCGTGCTCCCCGGAGTGGAGGCGGCCGAGCGCGCCGGG
GTGCCCGCCTTCCTGGAGACCTCCGCGCCCCGCAACCTCCCCTTCTACGAGCGGCTCGGCTTCACCGTCA
CCGCCGACGTCGAGGTGCCCGAAGGACCGCGCACCTGGTGCATGACCCGCAAGCCCGGTGCCTGACGCCC
GCCCCACGACCCGCAGCGCCCGACCGAAAGGAGCGCACGACCCCATGGCTCCGACCGAAGCCACCCGGGG
CGGCCCCGCCGACCCCGCACCCGCCCCCGAGGCCCACCGACTCTAGATAACTGATCATAATCAGCCATAC
CACATTTGTAGAGGTTTTACTTGCTTTAAAAAACCTCCCACACCTCCCCCTGAACCTGAAACATAAAATG
AATGCAATTGTTGTTGTTAACTTGTTTATTGCAGCTTATAATGGTTACAAATAAAGCAATAGCATCACAA
ATTTCACAAATAAAGCATTTTTTTCACTGCATTCTAGTTGTGGTTTGTCCAAACTCATCAATGTATCTTA
ACGCTCGAGTGCATTCTAGTTGTGGTTTGTCCAAACTCATCAATGTATCTTATCATGTCTGTATACCGTC
GACCTCTAGCTGCAGGAATTCGATATCAAGCTCTAGCCAACAAGCTCGTCATCGCTTTGCAGAAGAGCAG
AGAGGATATGCTCATCGTCTAAAGAACTACCCATTTTATTATATATTAGTCACGATATCTATAACAAGAA
AATATATATATAATAAGTTATCACGTAAGTAGAACATGAAATAACAATATAATTATCGTATGAGTTAAAT
CTTAAAAGTCACGTAAAAGATAATCATGCGTCATTTTGACTCACGCGGTCGTTATAGTTCAAAATCAGTG
ACACTTACCGCATTGACAAGCACGCCTCACGGGAGCTCCAAGCGGCGACTGAGATGTCCTAAATGCACAG
CGACGGATTCGCGCTATTTAGAAAGAGAGAGCAATATTTCAAGAATGCATGCGTCAATTTTACGCAGACT
ATCTTTCTAGGGTTAAAAAAGATTTGCGCTTTACTCGACCTAAACTTTAAACACGTCATAGAATCTTCGT
TTGACAAAAACCACATTGTGGCCAAGCTGTGTGACGCGACGCGCGCTAAAGAATGGCAAACCAAGTCGCG
CGAGGTACCAGCTTTTGTTCCCTTTAGTGAGGGTTAATTTCGAGCTTGGCGTAATCATGGTCATAGCTGT
TTCCTGTGTGAAATTGTTATCCGCTCACAATTCCACACAACATACGAGCCGGAAGCATAAAGTGTAAAGC
CTGGGGTGCCTAATGAGTGAGCTAACTCACATTAATTGCGTTGCGCTCACTGCCCGCTTTCCAGTCGGGA
AACCTGTCGTGCCAGCTGCATTAATGAATCGGCCAACGCGCGGGGAGAGGCGGTTTGCGTATTGGGCGCT
CTTCCGCTTCCTCGCTCACTGACTCGCTGCGCTCGGTCGTTCGGCTGCGGCGAGCGGTATCAGCTCACTC
AAAGGCGGTAATACGGTTATCCACAGAATCAGGGGATAACGCAGGAAAGAACATGTGAGCAAAAGGCCAG
CAAAAGGCCAGGAACCGTAAAAAGGCCGCGTTGCTGGCGTTTTTCCATAGGCTCCGCCCCCCTGACGAGC
ATCACAAAAATCGACGCTCAAGTCAGAGGTGGCGAAACCCGACAGGACTATAAAGATACCAGGCGTTTCC
CCCTGGAAGCTCCCTCGTGCGCTCTCCTGTTCCGACCCTGCCGCTTACCGGATACCTGTCCGCCTTTCTC
CCTTCGGGAAGCGTGGCGCTTTCTCATAGCTCACGCTGTAGGTATCTCAGTTCGGTGTAGGTCGTTCGCT
CCAAGCTGGGCTGTGTGCACGAACCCCCCGTTCAGCCCGACCGCTGCGCCTTATCCGGTAACTATCGTCT
TGAGTCCAACCCGGTAAGACACGACTTATCGCCACTGGCAGCAGCCACTGGTAACAGGATTAGCAGAGCG
AGGTATGTAGGCGGTGCTACAGAGTTCTTGAAGTGGTGGCCTAACTACGGCTACACTAGAAGAACAGTAT
TTGGTATCTGCGCTCTGCTGAAGCCAGTTACCTTCGGAAAAAGAGTTGGTAGCTCTTGATCCGGCAAACA
AACCACCGCTGGTAGCGGTGGTTTTTTTGTTTGCAAGCAGCAGATTACGCGCAGAAAAAAAGGATCTCAA
GAAGATCCTTTGATCTTTTCTACGGGGTCTGACGCTCAGTGGAACGAAAACTCACGTTAAGGGATTTTGG
TCATGAGATTATCAAAAAGGATCTTCACCTAGATCCTTTTAAATTAAAAATGAAGTTTTAAATCAATCTA
AAGTATATATGAGTAAACTTGGTCTGACAGTTACCAATGCTTAATCAGTGAGGCACCTATCTCAGCGATC
TGTCTATTTCGTTCATCCATAGTTGCCTGACTCCCCGTCGTGTAGATAACTACGATACGGGAGGGCTTAC
CATCTGGCCCCAGTGCTGCAATGATACCGCGAGACCCACGCTCACCGGCTCCAGATTTATCAGCAATAAA
CCAGCCAGCCGGAAGGGCCGAGCGCAGAAGTGGTCCTGCAACTTTATCCGCCTCCATCCAGTCTATTAAT
TGTTGCCGGGAAGCTAGAGTAAGTAGTTCGCCAGTTAATAGTTTGCGCAACGTTGTTGCCATTGCTACAG
GCATCGTGGTGTCACGCTCGTCGTTTGGTATGGCTTCATTCAGCTCCGGTTCCCAACGATCAAGGCGAGT
TACATGATCCCCCATGTTGTGCAAAAAAGCGGTTAGCTCCTTCGGTCCTCCGATCGTTGTCAGAAGTAAG
TTGGCCGCAGTGTTATCACTCATGGTTATGGCAGCACTGCATAATTCTCTTACTGTCATGCCATCCGTAA
GATGCTTTTCTGTGACTGGTGAGTACTCAACCAAGTCATTCTGAGAATAGTGTATGCGGCGACCGAGTTG
CTCTTGCCCGGCGTCAATACGGGATAATACCGCGCCACATAGCAGAACTTTAAAAGTGCTCATCATTGGA
AAACGTTCTTCGGGGCGAAAACTCTCAAGGATCTTACCGCTGTTGAGATCCAGTTCGATGTAACCCACTC
GTGCACCCAACTGATCTTCAGCATCTTTTACTTTCACCAGCGTTTCTGGGTGAGCAAAAACAGGAAGGCA
AAATGCCGCAAAAAAGGGAATAAGGGCGACACGGAAATGTTGAATACTCATACTCTTCCTTTTTCAATAT
TATTGAAGCATTTATCAGGGTTATTGTCTCATGAGCGGATACATATTTGAATGTATTTAGAAAAATAAAC
AAATAGGGGTTCCGCGCACATTTCCCCGAAAAGTGCCACCT
Features (pLannotate 1.2.2; 32 found; start..end, strand, type, name):
     28..456     -  rep_origin     f1 ori (sequence partly withheld): f1 bacteriophage origin of replication; arrow indicates direction of (+) strand synthesis
    461..618     -  CDS            lacZα (fragment): LacZα fragment of β-galactosidase; lacZ fragment
    621..639     +  promoter       T7 promoter: promoter for bacteriophage T7 RNA polymerase
   1139..1159    +  promoter       tight TRE promoter (fragment): Tet-responsive promoter PTight, consisting of seven tet operator sequences followed by the minimal CMV promoter
   1176..1196    +  promoter       tight TRE promoter (fragment): Tet-responsive promoter PTight, consisting of seven tet operator sequences followed by the minimal CMV promoter
   1213..1233    +  promoter       tight TRE promoter (fragment): Tet-responsive promoter PTight, consisting of seven tet operator sequences followed by the minimal CMV promoter
   1250..1270    +  promoter       tight TRE promoter (fragment): Tet-responsive promoter PTight, consisting of seven tet operator sequences followed by the minimal CMV promoter
   1287..1307    +  promoter       tight TRE promoter (fragment): Tet-responsive promoter PTight, consisting of seven tet operator sequences followed by the minimal CMV promoter
   1324..1344    +  promoter       tight TRE promoter (fragment): Tet-responsive promoter PTight, consisting of seven tet operator sequences followed by the minimal CMV promoter
   1361..1381    +  promoter       tight TRE promoter (fragment): Tet-responsive promoter PTight, consisting of seven tet operator sequences followed by the minimal CMV promoter
   1398..1418    +  promoter       tight TRE promoter (fragment): Tet-responsive promoter PTight, consisting of seven tet operator sequences followed by the minimal CMV promoter
   1426..1471    +  promoter       TRE3GV promoter (fragment): 3rd-generation Tet-responsive promoter that can be activated by binding of Tet-On® 3G, optimized for retroviral and lentiviral vectors
   1566..2912    +  CDS            CLU: CLUS_HUMAN - Also known as APOJ From Homo sapiens (Human).
   3015..3239    +  polyA_signal   bGH poly(A) signal: bovine growth hormone polyadenylation signal
   3243..3264    +  promoter       SV40 promoter (fragment): SV40 enhancer and early promoter
   3285..3518    +  rep_origin     f1 ori (fragment) (sequence partly withheld): f1 bacteriophage origin of replication; arrow indicates direction of (+) strand synthesis
   3523..3570    +  protein_bind   FRT: FLP-mediated recombination occurs in the 8-bp core sequence TCTAGAAA (Turan and Bode, 2011). FLP recombinase from the Saccharomyces cerevisiae 2μ plasmid
   3595..3798    +  promoter       SV40 promoter: SV40 early promoter
   3809..4405    +  CDS            PuroR: puromycin N-acetyltransferase; pac from Streptomyces alboniger; confers resistance to puromycin
   4532..4616    +  CDS            large T antigen (fragment): large T antigen from SV40 (simian virus 40)
   4639..4760    +  polyA_signal   SV40 poly(A) signal: SV40 polyadenylation signal
   4770..4821    +  polyA_signal   SV40 poly(A) signal (fragment): SV40 polyadenylation signal
   4839..4862    +  misc_feature   MCS (fragment): pBluescript multiple cloning site
   5263..5394    +  CDS            FP (fragment): FP25_NPVAC - Experimental evidence at protein level: Swiss-Prot protein existence level 1. From Autographa californica nuclear polyhedrosis virus (AcMNPV).
   5411..5429    -  promoter       T3 promoter: promoter for bacteriophage T3 RNA polymerase
   5474..5490    -  protein_bind   lac operator: The lac repressor binds to the lac operator to inhibit transcription in E. coli. This inhibition can be relieved by adding lactose or isopropyl-β-D-thiogalactopyranoside (IPTG). lac repressor encoded by lacI
   5498..5528    -  promoter       lac promoter: promoter for the E. coli lac operon
   5543..5564    -  protein_bind   CAP binding site: CAP binding activates transcription in the presence of cAMP. E. coli catabolite activator protein
   5577..5669    -  CDS            lacI (fragment): lac repressor; lacI; The lac repressor binds to the lac operator to inhibit transcription in E. coli. This inhibition can be relieved by adding lactose or isopropyl-β-D-thiogalactopyranoside (IPTG).
   5852..6440    -  rep_origin     ori: high-copy-number ColE1/pMB1/pBR322/pUC origin of replication
   6611..7471    -  CDS            AmpR: β-lactamase; bla; confers resistance to ampicillin, carbenicillin, and related antibiotics
   7472..7576    -  promoter       AmpR promoter: bla
