[The description below was written by a language model from this plasmid's Addgene catalogue record and pLannotate feature annotations shown in this document.]
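Description:
pB-T-PAF-Clu DD2 is a mammalian expression plasmid built on the pB-T-PAF backbone for high-level production of a mutant human clusterin (CLU, also known as apolipoprotein J) intended for purification. It is maintained in E. coli as a high-copy plasmid through a ColE1/pUC-type origin and an ampicillin resistance gene. pBluescript-derived remnants are also annotated, including an f1 origin, a lacZα fragment, lac promoter/operator elements, and T7 and T3 promoters.

The payload is a gene-synthesised CLU coding sequence carrying six substitutions (Y125F, G132E, L135K, R138E, Q139A, E142S). It sits downstream of a tetracycline-responsive promoter, annotated as a series of repeated tet operator matches followed by a minimal promoter fragment, and is terminated by the bovine growth hormone polyadenylation signal. Expression therefore depends on a Tet transactivator. No transactivator is annotated on this plasmid, so it would have to be supplied by the host cell or by a separate construct. No affinity tag is annotated or mentioned in the record, although the "PAF" backbone name may refer to tag elements that are absent or undetected here.

A separate cassette places puromycin N-acetyltransferase under the SV40 early promoter with an SV40 polyadenylation signal, allowing selection of stably transfected mammalian cells. An FRT site lies just upstream of this cassette. The "pB" prefix, together with a baculovirus FP25 fragment of the kind that often accompanies piggyBac transposon arms, hints at a piggyBac-based integration design, but transposon terminal repeats are not annotated and the record does not state this. The functional significance of the six mutations is also not described beyond the "DD2" designation.

The sequenced record (7,601 nt) is only slightly larger than the listed backbone size (7,244 bp), less than expected from adding the ~1.35 kb insert, so the insert may have replaced backbone sequence.
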