Addgene plasmid #215391: pB-T-PAF-Clu DD2
Purpose: High expression of the Clusterin(Y125F,G132E,L135K,R138E,Q139A,E142S) mutant for purification.
Depositing lab: Franz-Ulrich Hartl. Depositing organization: Max Planck Institute of Biochemistry.
Backbone
  Vector backbone: pB-T-PAF
  Backbone size w/o insert (bp): 7244
  Vector type: Mammalian Expression
  Selectable markers: Puromycin
Growth in bacteria
  Bacterial resistance: Ampicillin, 100 μg/mL
  Growth temperature: 37°C
  Growth strain: DH5alpha
  Copy number: High Copy
Gene/Insert
  Gene/Insert name: CLU
  Species: H. sapiens (human)
  Mutation: p.Tyr125Phe, p.Gly132Glu, p.Leu135Lys, p.Arg138Glu, p.Gln139Ala, p.Glu142Ser
  Entrez Gene: CLU (a.k.a. AAG4, APO-J, APOJ, CLI, CLU1, CLU2, KUB1, NA1/NA2, SGP-2, SGP2, SP-40, TRPM-2, TRPM2)
  Promoter: tetO
  Cloning method: Gene Synthesis
Terms and licenses: Academic/Nonprofit Terms; Industry Terms: Not Available to Industry
How to cite: pB-T-PAF-Clu DD2 was a gift from Franz-Ulrich Hartl (Addgene plasmid # 215391 ; http://n2t.net/addgene:215391 ; RRID:Addgene_215391)
